Addgene plasmid #218218: pK3-g3g4-K4
Purpose: Allows users to clone two Spacer sequences into an arrray of AtU6-promoter driven sgRNAs
Depositing lab: Daniel Voytas. Depositing organization: University of Minnesota.
Backbone
  Vector backbone: pICH41308
  Backbone manufacturer: Addgene #47998
  Vector type: CRISPR
Growth in bacteria
  Bacterial resistance: Spectinomycin, 50 μg/mL
  Growth temperature: 37°C
  Growth strain: ccdB Survival
  Copy number: High Copy
Gene/Insert
  Gene/Insert name: AtU6 promoters and sgRNA scaffolds
  gRNA/shRNA sequence: Unspecified
  Species: A. thaliana (mustard weed)
  Cloning method: Golden Gate
Terms and licenses: Academic/Nonprofit Terms; Industry Terms: Not Available to Industry
How to cite: pK3-g3g4-K4 was a gift from Daniel Voytas (Addgene plasmid # 218218 ; http://n2t.net/addgene:218218 ; RRID:Addgene_218218)
