[The description below was written by a language model from this plasmid's Addgene catalogue record and pLannotate feature annotations shown in this document.]
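Description:
pK3-g3g4-K4 is a Golden Gate cloning module for plant CRISPR work, built on the pICH41308 backbone. It is a 4,477 nt high-copy E. coli plasmid that replicates from a ColE1/pUC-type origin and is selected with spectinomycin through the aadA gene. The short integrase and gentamicin-resistance fragments next to aadA look like remnants of the cassette that marker came from. Because the plasmid carries an intact ccdB toxin gene, it is maintained in a ccdB-tolerant strain.

The insert is described as Arabidopsis thaliana U6 promoters and sgRNA scaffolds, and no spacer sequences are installed. In the feature table, two units lie in tandem. Each begins with a short match to the AtU6 promoter and ends with a partial match to the Streptococcus pyogenes tracrRNA, which corresponds to the Cas9 sgRNA scaffold. Each unit holds a placeholder where the spacer would go. The first placeholder is a chloramphenicol-resistance/ccdB cassette with a ccdA fragment, which would give negative selection against uncut plasmid in ordinary strains. The second is a lacZα cassette with its lac promoter and operator and flanking T7/T3 promoters, which would normally allow blue/white screening. This arrangement is consistent with replacing both placeholders with user-designed spacers, giving two U6-driven (RNA polymerase III) guide RNAs. The record does not state the enzymes or overhangs involved.

The stated purpose is cloning two spacers into an array of AtU6-driven sgRNAs. The name suggests this module supplies guide positions 3 and 4 of a larger multiplexed assembly, but the record does not say so. No Cas9 gene, plant selectable marker or T-DNA borders are annotated, so those functions would have to come from other constructs.
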