Features (pLannotate 1.2.2; 23 found; start..end, strand, type, name):
      4..73      +  rep_origin     RSF ori (fragment): Plasmids containing the RSF 1030 origin of replication can be propagated in E. coli cells that contain additional plasmids with compatible origins.
    107..123     +  promoter       AtU6 promoter (fragment): consensus promoter from the three Arabidopsis U6 snRNA genes (Waibel and Filipowicz, 1990; Nekrasov et al., 2013)
    219..249     +  promoter       lac UV5 promoter: E. coli lac promoter with an "up" mutation
    273..302     +  promoter       cat promoter (fragment): promoter of the E. coli cat gene encoding chloramphenicol acetyltransferase
    303..983     +  CDS            CmR: chloramphenicol acetyltransferase confers resistance to chloramphenicol
   1140..1298    +  CDS            ccdA (fragment): CCDA_ECO57 - Also known as H, letA. Experimental evidence at protein level: Swiss-Prot protein existence level 1. Antitoxin component of a type II toxin-antitoxin (TA) system which inhibits the post-segregational killing (PSK) of plasmid-free cells, also referred to as a plasmid addiction system. Binds to and blocks the activity of CcdB; will also remove bound CcdB protein from the CcdB-GyrA complex by forming a CcdA-CcdB complex, a process termed rejuvenation. Functions as a transcriptional corepressor for the ccdAB operon, repression also requires CcdB (By similarity). From Escherichia coli
   1303..1605    +  CDS            ccdB: CCDB_ECOLI - Also known as G, letB, letD. Experimental evidence at protein level: Swiss-Prot protein existence level 1. Toxic component of a type II toxin-antitoxin (TA) system, functioning in plasmid maintainence. Responsible for the post- segregational killing (PSK) of plasmid-free cells, also referred to as a plasmid addiction system. Half-life of over 2 hours. Cell killing by CcdB is accompanied by filamentation, defects in chromosome and plasmid segregation, defects in cell division, formation of anucleate cells, decreased DNA synthesis and plasmid loss. Interferes with the activity of DN
   1645..1712    +  misc_RNA       tracrRNA (fragment): trans-activating CRISPR RNA for the Streptococcus pyogenes CRISPR/Cas9 system
   1751..1767    +  promoter       AtU6 promoter (fragment): consensus promoter from the three Arabidopsis U6 snRNA genes (Waibel and Filipowicz, 1990; Nekrasov et al., 2013)
   1842..1860    -  rep_origin     f1 ori (fragment): f1 bacteriophage origin of replication; arrow indicates direction of (+) strand synthesis
   1865..2020    -  CDS            lacZα (fragment): LacZα fragment of β-galactosidase; lacZ fragment
   2028..2046    +  promoter       T7 promoter: promoter for bacteriophage T7 RNA polymerase
   2055..2078    -  misc_feature   MCS (fragment): pBluescript multiple cloning site
   2094..2112    -  promoter       T3 promoter: promoter for bacteriophage T3 RNA polymerase
   2157..2173    -  protein_bind   lac operator: The lac repressor binds to the lac operator to inhibit transcription in E. coli. This inhibition can be relieved by adding lactose or isopropyl-β-D-thiogalactopyranoside (IPTG). lac repressor encoded by lacI
   2181..2211    -  promoter       lac promoter: promoter for the E. coli lac operon
   2226..2247    -  protein_bind   CAP binding site: CAP binding activates transcription in the presence of cAMP. E. coli catabolite activator protein
   2311..2378    +  misc_RNA       tracrRNA (fragment): trans-activating CRISPR RNA for the Streptococcus pyogenes CRISPR/Cas9 system
   2496..2600    +  promoter       AmpR promoter: bla
   2591..2671    -  CDS            int (fragment): INT2_ECOLX - Protein inferred from homology: Swiss-Prot protein existence level 3. Putative integrase believed to be involved in the insertion of antibiotic resistance genes into plasmids and transposons. From Escherichia coli.
   2759..2815    +  CDS            GmR (fragment): gentamycin acetyltransferase; aacC1; confers resistance to gentamycin
   2822..3610    +  CDS            aadA: S3AD_ECOLX - Experimental evidence at protein level: Swiss-Prot protein existence level 1. Mediates bacterial resistance to the antibiotics streptomycin and spectinomycin. From Escherichia coli.
   3784..4372    +  rep_origin     ori: high-copy-number ColE1/pMB1/pBR322/pUC origin of replication
>Addgene plasmid #218218 | pK3-g3g4-K4 | addgene full sequence | sequence record 432228 | Addgene NGS Result
GCCTTTGAGTGAGCTGATACCGCTCGCCGCAGCCGAACGACCGAGCGCAGCGAGTCAGTGAGCGAGGAAG
CGGTCTCAGCACGCCCATTTAAGTTGAAAACAATCTTCAAAAGTCCCACATCGCTTAGATAAGAAAACGA
AGCTGAGTTTATATACAGCTAGAGTCGAAGTAGTGATTGAAAAGCAGGTGTCTAGTGGCCGCATTAGGCA
CCCCAGGCTTTACACTTTATGCTTCCGGCTCGTATAATGTGTGGATTTTGAGTTAGGATCCGTCGAGATT
TTCAGGAGCTAAGGAAGCTAAAATGGAGAAAAAAATCACTGGATATACCACCGTTGATATATCCCAATGG
CATCGTAAAGAACATTTTGAGGCATTTCAGTCAGTCGCTCAATGTACCTATAACCAGACCGTTCAGCTGG
ATATTACGGCCTTTTTAAAGACCGTAAAGAAAAATAAGCACAAGTTTTATCCGGCCTTTATTCACATTCT
TGCCCGCCTGATGAATGCTCATCCGGAATTCCGTATGGCAATGAAAGACGGTGAGCTGGTGATATGGGAT
AGTGTTCACCCTTGTTACACCGTTTTCCATGAGCAAACTGAAACGTTTTCATCGCTCTGGAGTGAATACC
ACGACGATTTCCGGCAGTTTCTACACATATATTCGCAAGATGTGGCGTGTTACGGTGAAAACCTGGCCTA
TTTCCCTAAAGGGTTTATTGAGAATATGTTTTTCGTTTCAGCCAATCCCTGGGTGAGTTTCACCAGTTTT
GATTTAAACGTGGCCAATATGGACAACTTCTTCGCCCCCGTTTTCACCATGGGCAAATATTATACGCAAG
GCGACAAGGTGCTGATGCCGCTGGCGATTCAGGTTCATCATGCCGTTTGTGATGGCTTCCATGTCGGCAG
AATGCTTAATGAATTACAACAGTACTGCGATGAGTGGCAGGCGGGGCGTAATCTAGAGGATCCGGCTTAC
TAAAAGCCAGATAACAGTATGCGTATTTGCGCGCTGATTTTTGCGGTATAAGAATATATACTGATATGTA
TACCCGAAGTATGTCAAAAGGAGGTATGCTATGAAGCAGCGTATTACAGTGACAGTTGACAGCGACAGCT
ATCAGTTGCTCAAGGCATATATGATGTCAATATCTCCGGTCTGGTAAGCACAACCATGCAGAATGAAGCC
CGTCGTCTGCGTGCCGAACGCTGGAAAGCGGAAAATCAGGAAGGGATGGCTGAGGTCGCCCGGTTTATTG
AAATGAACGGCTCTTTTGCTGACGAGAACAGGGGCTGGTGAAATGCAGTTTAAGGTTTACACCTATAAAA
GAGAGAGCCGTTATCGTCTGTTTGTGGATGTACAGAGTGATATTATTGACACGCCCGGGCGACGGATGGT
GATCCCCCTGGCCAGTGCACGTCTGCTGTCAGATAAAGTCTCCCGTGAACTTTACCCGGTGGTGCATATC
GGGGATGAAAGCTGGCGCATGATGACCACCGATATGGCCAGTGTGCCGGTTTCCGTTATCGGGGAAGAAG
TGGCTGATCTCAGCCACCGCGAAAATGACATCAAAAACGCCATTAACCTGATGTTCTGGGGAATATAACA
CTAGACACCTGCAAAAGTTTCAGAGCTATGCTGGAAACAGCATAGCAAGTTGAAATAAGGCTAGTCCGTT
ATCAACTTGAAAAAGTGGCACCGAGTCGGTGCTTTTTTTTGGATCCGCCCATTTAAGTTGAAAACAATCT
TCAAAAGTCCCACATCGCTTAGATAAGAAAACGAAGCTGAGTTTATATACAGCTAGAGTCGAAGTAGTGA
TTGAGAGACGGATAACTAGTGGCGCCGCTACAGGGCGCGTCCCATTCGCCATTCAGGCTGCGCAACTGTT
GGGAAGGGCGATCGGTGCGGGCCTCTTCGCTATTACGCCAGCTGGCGAAAGGGGGATGTGCTGCAAGGCG
ATTAAGTTGGGTAACGCCAGGGTTTTCCCAGTCACGACGTTGTAAAACGACGGCCAGTGAGCGCGCGTAA
TACGACTCACTATAGGGCGAATTGGGTACCGGGCCCCCCCTCGAGGTCCTCCAGCTTTTGTTCCCTTTAG
TGAGGGTTAATTGCGCGCTTGGCGTAATCATGGTCATAGCTGTTTCCTGTGTGAAATTGTTATCCGCTCA
CAATTCCACACAACATACGAGCCGGAAGCATAAAGTGTAAAGCCTGGGGTGCCTAATGAGTGAGCTAACT
CACATTAATTGCGTTGCGCTCACTGCCCGCTTTCCACTAGTTATCCGTCTCAGTTTCAGAGCTATGCTGG
AAACAGCATAGCAAGTTGAAATAAGGCTAGTCCGTTATCAACTTGAAAAAGTGGCACCGAGTCGGTGCTT
TTTTTTCCACAGAGACCGTGGACGAAAGGGCCTCGTGATACGCCTATTTTTATAGGTTAATGTCATGATA
ATAATGGTTTCTTAGACGTCAGGTGGCACTTTTCGGGGAAATGTGCGCGGAACCCCTATTTGTTTATTTT
TCTAAATACATTCAAATATGTATCCGCTCATGAGACAATAACCCTGATAAATGCTTCAATAATATTGAAA
AAGGAAGAGTATGCGCTCACGCAACTGGTCCAGAACCTTGACCGAACGCAGCGGTGGTAACGGCGCAGTG
GCGGTTTTCATGGCTTGTTATGACTGTTTTTTTTTGGGGTACAGTCTATGCCTCGGGCATCCAAGCAGCA
AGCGCGTTACGCCGTGGGTCGATGTTTGATGTTATGGAGCAGCAACGATGTTACGCAGCAGGGCAGTCGC
CCTAAAACAAAGTTAAACATCATGAGGGAAGCGGTGATCGCCGAAGTATCGACTCAACTATCAGAGGTAG
TTGGCGTCATCGAGCGCCATCTCGAACCGACGTTGCTGGCCGTACATTTGTACGGCTCCGCAGTGGATGG
CGGCCTGAAGCCACACAGCGATATTGATTTGCTGGTTACGGTGACCGTAAGGCTTGATGAAACAACGCGG
CGAGCTTTGATCAACGACCTTTTGGAAACTTCGGCTTCCCCTGGAGAGAGCGAGATTCTCCGCGCTGTAG
AAGTCACCATTGTTGTGCACGACGACATCATTCCGTGGCGTTATCCAGCTAAGCGCGAACTGCAATTTGG
AGAATGGCAGCGCAATGACATTCTTGCAGGTATCTTCGAGCCAGCCACGATCGACATTGATCTGGCTATC
TTGCTGACAAAAGCAAGAGAACATAGCGTTGCCTTGGTAGGTCCAGCGGCGGAGGAACTCTTTGATCCGG
TTCCTGAACAGGATCTATTTGAGGCGCTAAATGAAACCTTAACGCTATGGAACTCGCCGCCCGACTGGGC
TGGCGATGAGCGAAATGTAGTGCTTACGTTGTCCCGCATTTGGTACAGCGCAGTAACCGGCAAAATCGCG
CCGAAGGATGTCGCTGCCGACTGGGCAATGGAGCGCCTGCCGGCCCAGTATCAGCCCGTCATACTTGAAG
CTAGACAGGCTTATCTTGGACAAGAAGAAGATCGCTTGGCCTCGCGCGCAGATCAGTTGGAAGAATTTGT
CCATTACGTAAAAGGCGAGATCACCAAGGTAGTCGGCAAATAACTGTCAGACCAAGTTTACTCATATATA
CTTTAGATTGATTTAAAACTTCATTTTTAATTTAAAAGGATCTAGGTGAAGATCCTTTTTGATAATCTCA
TGACCAAAATCCCTTAACGTGAGTTTTCGTTCCACTGAGCGTCAGACCCCGTAGAAAAGATCAAAGGATC
TTCTTGAGATCCTTTTTTTCTGCGCGTAATCTGCTGCTTGCAAACAAAAAAACCACCGCTACCAGCGGTG
GTTTGTTTGCCGGATCAAGAGCTACCAACTCTTTTTCCGAAGGTAACTGGCTTCAGCAGAGCGCAGATAC
CAAATACTGTTCTTCTAGTGTAGCCGTAGTTAGGCCACCACTTCAAGAACTCTGTAGCACCGCCTACATA
CCTCGCTCTGCTAATCCTGTTACCAGTGGCTGCTGCCAGTGGCGATAAGTCGTGTCTTACCGGGTTGGAC
TCAAGACGATAGTTACCGGATAAGGCGCAGCGGTCGGGCTGAACGGGGGGTTCGTGCACACAGCCCAGCT
TGGAGCGAACGACCTACACCGAACTGAGATACCTACAGCGTGAGCTATGAGAAAGCGCCACGCTTCCCGA
AGGGAGAAAGGCGGACAGGTATCCGGTAAGCGGCAGGGTCGGAACAGGAGAGCGCACGAGGGAGCTTCCA
GGGGGAAACGCCTGGTATCTTTATAGTCCTGTCGGGTTTCGCCACCTCTGACTTGAGCGTCGATTTTTGT
GATGCTCGTCAGGGGGGCGGAGCCTATGGAAAAACGCCAGCAACGCGGCCTTTTTACGGTTCCTGGCCTT
TTGCTGGCCTTTTGCTCACATGTTCTTTCCTGCGTTATCCCCTGATTCTGTGGATAACCGTATTACC
